Addgene plasmid #250091: pGEX-HtrA1-PDZ-1
Purpose: Bacterial expression of HtrA1 PDZ domain 1
Depositing lab: Mark Bedford. Depositing organization: University of Texas MD Anderson Cancer Center. Publication: PRMT5 C-terminal Phosphorylation Modulates a 14-3-3/PDZ Interaction Switch. Espejo AB, Gao G, Black K, Gayatri S, Veland N, Kim J, Chen T, Sudol M, Walker C, Bedford MT. J Biol Chem. 2017 Feb 10;292(6):2255-2265. doi: 10.1074/jbc.M116.760330. Epub 2016 Dec 28. PubMed 28031468.
Backbone
  Vector backbone: pGEX-4T-1
  Backbone size w/o insert (bp): 4900
  Vector type: Bacterial Expression
Growth in bacteria
  Bacterial resistance: Ampicillin, 100 μg/mL
  Growth temperature: 37°C
  Growth strain: DH5alpha
  Copy number: High Copy
Gene/Insert
  Gene/Insert name: HtrA1 (1/1)
  Species: M. musculus (mouse)
  Insert size (bp): 321
  Mutation: None
  Entrez Gene: Htra1 (a.k.a. AI429470, HTRA, Htr, L5, L56, Pr, Prss11, RS, RSPP11)
  Cloning method: Restriction Enzyme; 5′ cloning site Unknown (unknown if destroyed)
Terms and licenses: Academic/Nonprofit Terms; Industry Terms: Not Available to Industry
Depositor comments: UniProt ID: Q9QZK6
How to cite: pGEX-HtrA1-PDZ-1 was a gift from Mark Bedford (Addgene plasmid # 250091 ; http://n2t.net/addgene:250091 ; RRID:Addgene_250091)
