[The description below was written by a language model from this plasmid's Addgene catalogue record and pLannotate feature annotations shown in this document.]
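Description:
pGEX-HtrA1-PDZ-1 is a bacterial expression plasmid built on the pGEX-4T-1 backbone for producing the PDZ domain of mouse HtrA1 as a glutathione S-transferase fusion in E. coli. The sequenced plasmid is about 5.3 kb and is maintained through a ColE1/pMB1-type origin, listed as high copy, with selection by the β-lactamase (AmpR) gene conferring ampicillin resistance. Short annotated fragments of rop, bom, lacZα and an E. coli yciV/trpH sequence are remnants of the pGEX backbone rather than functional payload.

The expression cassette consists of the strong hybrid tac promoter followed by a lac operator, driving an open reading frame in which Schistosoma japonicum GST sits at the N-terminus and is directly followed by the Htra1 fragment. The catalogue lists the insert as 321 bp with no mutations, while the annotated Htra1 match spans slightly more, roughly 330 bp. The "(1/1)" in the insert name indicates that this is the single PDZ domain of the protein. HtrA1 is a secreted serine protease, but only its PDZ protein-interaction module is encoded here, not the catalytic domain. A plasmid-borne lacI gene with its own promoter supplies lac repressor, keeping the tac promoter off until it is induced with IPTG. The cloning sites used are not recorded. The feature table does not annotate the thrombin cleavage site that pGEX-4T vectors normally carry between GST and the insert.

The GST tag allows affinity capture on glutathione resin, so the construct suits purification of the recombinant domain for pull-downs or other in vitro binding assays. The associated publication concerns phosphorylation-dependent switching between 14-3-3 and PDZ domain interactions at the PRMT5 C-terminus, which suggests this clone belongs to a set of GST-PDZ domains used to probe such interactions.
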