Features (pLannotate 1.2.2; 17 found; start..end, strand, type, name):
    181..209     +  promoter       tac promoter: strong E. coli promoter; hybrid between the trp and lac UV5 promoters
    217..233     +  protein_bind   lac operator: The lac repressor binds to the lac operator to inhibit transcription in E. coli. This inhibition can be relieved by adding lactose or isopropyl-β-D-thiogalactopyranoside (IPTG). lac repressor encoded by lacI
    256..909     +  CDS            GST26_SCHJA: Experimental evidence at protein level: Swiss-Prot protein existence level 1. GST isoenzymes appear to play a central role in the parasite detoxification system. Other functions are also suspected including a role in increasing the solubility of haematin in the parasite gut. From Schistosoma japonicum (Blood fluke).
    910..1242    +  CDS            Htra1 (fragment): HTRA1_MOUSE - Also known as Htra, Prss11. Experimental evidence at protein level: Swiss-Prot protein existence level 1. Serine protease with a variety of targets, including extracellular matrix proteins such as fibronectin. HTRA1-generated fibronectin fragments further induce synovial cells to up-regulate MMP1 and MMP3 production. May also degrade proteoglycans, such as aggrecan, decorin and fibromodulin. Through cleavage of proteoglycans, may release soluble FGF-glycosaminoglycan complexes that promote the range and intensity of FGF signals in the extracellular space. Regulates the availabili
   1275..1314    +  CDS            rop (fragment): Rop protein, which maintains plasmids at low copy number; rop
   1416..1456    +  misc_feature   bom (fragment): basis of mobility region from pBR322
   1561..1665    +  promoter       AmpR promoter: bla
   1666..2526    +  CDS            AmpR: β-lactamase; bla; confers resistance to ampicillin, carbenicillin, and related antibiotics
   2697..3285    +  rep_origin     ori: high-copy-number ColE1/pMB1/pBR322/pUC origin of replication
   3471..3522    -  misc_feature   bom (fragment): basis of mobility region from pBR322
   3529..3606    +  promoter       lacI promoter: lacI
   3607..4689    +  CDS            lacI: lac repressor; lacI; The lac repressor binds to the lac operator to inhibit transcription in E. coli. This inhibition can be relieved by adding lactose or isopropyl-β-D-thiogalactopyranoside (IPTG).
   4702..4723    +  protein_bind   CAP binding site: CAP binding activates transcription in the presence of cAMP. E. coli catabolite activator protein
   4738..4768    +  promoter       lac promoter: promoter for the E. coli lac operon
   4776..4792    +  protein_bind   lac operator: The lac repressor binds to the lac operator to inhibit transcription in E. coli. This inhibition can be relieved by adding lactose or isopropyl-β-D-thiogalactopyranoside (IPTG). lac repressor encoded by lacI
   4812..4985    +  CDS            lacZα: LacZα fragment of β-galactosidase; lacZ fragment
   5249..105     -  CDS            yciV (fragment) (across the origin): RNAAM_ECOLI - Also known as trpH From Escherichia coli (strain K12).
>Addgene plasmid #250091 | pGEX-HtrA1-PDZ-1 | addgene full sequence | sequence record 498163 | Addgene NGS Result
CTTATCGACTGCACGGTGCACCAATGCTTCTGGCGTCAGGCAGCCATCGGAAGCTGTGGTATGGCTGTGC
AGGTCGTAAATCACTGCATAATTCGTGTCGCTCAAGGCGCACTCCCGTTCTGGATAATGTTTTTTGCGCC
GACATCATAACGGTTCTGGCAAATATTCTGAAATGAGCTGTTGACAATTAATCATCGGCTCGTATAATGT
GTGGAATTGTGAGCGGATAACAATTTCACACAGGAAACAGTATTCATGTCCCCTATACTAGGTTATTGGA
AAATTAAGGGCCTTGTGCAACCCACTCGACTTCTTTTGGAATATCTTGAAGAAAAATATGAAGAGCATTT
GTATGAGCGCGATGAAGGTGATAAATGGCGAAACAAAAAGTTTGAATTGGGTTTGGAGTTTCCCAATCTT
CCTTATTATATTGATGGTGATGTTAAATTAACACAGTCTATGGCCATCATACGTTATATAGCTGACAAGC
ACAACATGTTGGGTGGTTGTCCAAAAGAGCGTGCAGAGATTTCAATGCTTGAAGGAGCGGTTTTGGATAT
TAGATACGGTGTTTCGAGAATTGCATATAGTAAAGACTTTGAAACTCTCAAAGTTGATTTTCTTAGCAAG
CTACCTGAAATGCTGAAAATGTTCGAAGATCGTTTATGTCATAAAACATATTTAAATGGTGATCATGTAA
CCCATCCTGACTTCATGTTGTATGACGCTCTTGATGTTGTTTTATACATGGACCCAATGTGCCTGGATGC
GTTCCCAAAATTAGTTTGTTTTAAAAAACGTATTGAAGCTATCCCACAAATTGATAAGTACTTGAAATCC
AGCAAGTATATAGCATGGCCTTTGCAGGGCTGGCAAGCCACGTTTGGTGGTGGCGACCATCCTCCAAAAT
CGGATCTGGTTCCGCGTGGATCCACCGAATCTCATGATCGTCAGGCTAAAGGTAAAGCAGTGACCAAGAA
GAAATATATTGGCATCCGTATGATGAGCTTAACGAGTAGCAAAGCCAAAGAACTGAAAGATCGTCATCGC
GATTTTCCAGATGTGCTGTCTGGCGCCTATATCATCGAAGTTATCCCGGATACACCTGCGGAAGCGGGCG
GTCTGAAAGAAAATGATGTTATTATCTCTATCAATGGCCAGAGCGTTGTGACAGCTAATGATGTTAGTGA
TGTTATTAAAAAAGAAAATACGCTGAATATGGTGGTTCGCCGTGGTAATGAACTCGAGCGGCCGCATCGT
GACTGACTGACGATCTGCCTCGCGCGTTTCGGTGATGACGGTGAAAACCTCTGACACATGCAGCTCCCGG
AGACGGTCACAGCTTGTCTGTAAGCGGATGCCGGGAGCAGACAAGCCCGTCAGGGCGCGTCAGCGGGTGT
TGGCGGGTGTCGGGGCGCAGCCATGACCCAGTCACGTAGCGATAGCGGAGTGTATAATTCTTGAAGACGA
AAGGGCCTCGTGATACGCCTATTTTTATAGGTTAATGTCATGATAATAATGGTTTCTTAGACGTCAGGTG
GCACTTTTCGGGGAAATGTGCGCGGAACCCCTATTTGTTTATTTTTCTAAATACATTCAAATATGTATCC
GCTCATGAGACAATAACCCTGATAAATGCTTCAATAATATTGAAAAAGGAAGAGTATGAGTATTCAACAT
TTCCGTGTCGCCCTTATTCCCTTTTTTGCGGCATTTTGCCTTCCTGTTTTTGCTCACCCAGAAACGCTGG
TGAAAGTAAAAGATGCTGAAGATCAGTTGGGTGCACGAGTGGGTTACATCGAACTGGATCTCAACAGCGG
TAAGATCCTTGAGAGTTTTCGCCCCGAAGAACGTTTTCCAATGATGAGCACTTTTAAAGTTCTGCTATGT
GGCGCGGTATTATCCCGTGTTGACGCCGGGCAAGAGCAACTCGGTCGCCGCATACACTATTCTCAGAATG
ACTTGGTTGAGTACTCACCAGTCACAGAAAAGCATCTTACGGATGGCATGACAGTAAGAGAATTATGCAG
TGCTGCCATAACCATGAGTGATAACACTGCGGCCAACTTACTTCTGACAACGATCGGAGGACCGAAGGAG
CTAACCGCTTTTTTGCACAACATGGGGGATCATGTAACTCGCCTTGATCGTTGGGAACCGGAGCTGAATG
AAGCCATACCAAACGACGAGCGTGACACCACGATGCCTGCAGCAATGGCAACAACGTTGCGCAAACTATT
AACTGGCGAACTACTTACTCTAGCTTCCCGGCAACAATTAATAGACTGGATGGAGGCGGATAAAGTTGCA
GGACCACTTCTGCGCTCGGCCCTTCCGGCTGGCTGGTTTATTGCTGATAAATCTGGAGCCGGTGAGCGTG
GGTCTCGCGGTATCATTGCAGCACTGGGGCCAGATGGTAAGCCCTCCCGTATCGTAGTTATCTACACGAC
GGGGAGTCAGGCAACTATGGATGAACGAAATAGACAGATCGCTGAGATAGGTGCCTCACTGATTAAGCAT
TGGTAACTGTCAGACCAAGTTTACTCATATATACTTTAGATTGATTTAAAACTTCATTTTTAATTTAAAA
GGATCTAGGTGAAGATCCTTTTTGATAATCTCATGACCAAAATCCCTTAACGTGAGTTTTCGTTCCACTG
AGCGTCAGACCCCGTAGAAAAGATCAAAGGATCTTCTTGAGATCCTTTTTTTCTGCGCGTAATCTGCTGC
TTGCAAACAAAAAAACCACCGCTACCAGCGGTGGTTTGTTTGCCGGATCAAGAGCTACCAACTCTTTTTC
CGAAGGTAACTGGCTTCAGCAGAGCGCAGATACCAAATACTGTCCTTCTAGTGTAGCCGTAGTTAGGCCA
CCACTTCAAGAACTCTGTAGCACCGCCTACATACCTCGCTCTGCTAATCCTGTTACCAGTGGCTGCTGCC
AGTGGCGATAAGTCGTGTCTTACCGGGTTGGACTCAAGACGATAGTTACCGGATAAGGCGCAGCGGTCGG
GCTGAACGGGGGGTTCGTGCACACAGCCCAGCTTGGAGCGAACGACCTACACCGAACTGAGATACCTACA
GCGTGAGCTATGAGAAAGCGCCACGCTTCCCGAAGGGAGAAAGGCGGACAGGTATCCGGTAAGCGGCAGG
GTCGGAACAGGAGAGCGCACGAGGGAGCTTCCAGGGGGAAACGCCTGGTATCTTTATAGTCCTGTCGGGT
TTCGCCACCTCTGACTTGAGCGTCGATTTTTGTGATGCTCGTCAGGGGGGCGGAGCCTATGGAAAAACGC
CAGCAACGCGGCCTTTTTACGGTTCCTGGCCTTTTGCTGGCCTTTTGCTCACATGTTCTTTCCTGCGTTA
TCCCCTGATTCTGTGGATAACCGTATTACCGCCTTTGAGTGAGCTGATACCGCTCGCCGCAGCCGAACGA
CCGAGCGCAGCGAGTCAGTGAGCGAGGAAGCGGAAGAGCGCCTGATGCGGTATTTTCTCCTTACGCATCT
GTGCGGTATTTCACACCGCATAAATTCCGACACCATCGAATGGCGCAAAACCTTTCGCGGTATGGCATGA
TAGCGCCCGGAAGAGAGTCAATTCAGGGTGGTGAATGTGAAACCAGTAACGTTATACGATGTCGCAGAGT
ATGCCGGTGTCTCTTATCAGACCGTTTCCCGCGTGGTGAACCAGGCCAGCCACGTTTCTGCGAAAACGCG
GGAAAAAGTGGAAGCGGCGATGGCGGAGCTGAATTACATTCCCAACCGCGTGGCACAACAACTGGCGGGC
AAACAGTCGTTGCTGATTGGCGTTGCCACCTCCAGTCTGGCCCTGCACGCGCCGTCGCAAATTGTCGCGG
CGATTAAATCTCGCGCCGATCAACTGGGTGCCAGCGTGGTGGTGTCGATGGTAGAACGAAGCGGCGTCGA
AGCCTGTAAAGCGGCGGTGCACAATCTTCTCGCGCAACGCGTCAGTGGGCTGATCATTAACTATCCGCTG
GATGACCAGGATGCCATTGCTGTGGAAGCTGCCTGCACTAATGTTCCGGCGTTATTTCTTGATGTCTCTG
ACCAGACACCCATCAACAGTATTATTTTCTCCCATGAAGACGGTACGCGACTGGGCGTGGAGCATCTGGT
CGCATTGGGTCACCAGCAAATCGCGCTGTTAGCGGGCCCATTAAGTTCTGTCTCGGCGCGTCTGCGTCTG
GCTGGCTGGCATAAATATCTCACTCGCAATCAAATTCAGCCGATAGCGGAACGGGAAGGCGACTGGAGTG
CCATGTCCGGTTTTCAACAAACCATGCAAATGCTGAATGAGGGCATCGTTCCCACTGCGATGCTGGTTGC
CAACGATCAGATGGCGCTGGGCGCAATGCGCGCCATTACCGAGTCCGGGCTGCGCGTTGGTGCGGATATC
TCGGTAGTGGGATACGACGATACCGAAGACAGCTCATGTTATATCCCGCCGTTAACCACCATCAAACAGG
ATTTTCGCCTGCTGGGGCAAACCAGCGTGGACCGCTTGCTGCAACTCTCTCAGGGCCAGGCGGTGAAGGG
CAATCAGCTGTTGCCCGTCTCACTGGTGAAAAGAAAAACCACCCTGGCGCCCAATACGCAAACCGCCTCT
CCCCGCGCGTTGGCCGATTCATTAATGCAGCTGGCACGACAGGTTTCCCGACTGGAAAGCGGGCAGTGAG
CGCAACGCAATTAATGTAAGTTAGCTCACTCATTAGGCACCCCAGGCTTTACACTTTATGCTTCCGGCTC
GTATGTTGTGTGGAATTGTGAGCGGATAACAATTTCACACAGGAAACAGCTATGACCATGATTACGGATT
CACTGGCCGTCGTTTTACAACGTCGTGACTGGGAAAACCCTGGCGTTACCCAACTTAATCGCCTTGCAGC
ACATCCCCCTTTCGCCAGCTGGCGTAATAGCGAAGAGGCCCGCACCGATCGCCCTTCCCAACAGTTGCGC
AGCCTGAATGGCGAATGGCGCTTTGCCTGGTTTCCGGCACCAGAAGCGGTGCCGGAAAGCTGGCTGGAGT
GCGATCTTCCTGAGGCCGATACTGTCGTCGTCCCCTCAAACTGGCAGATGCACGGTTACGATGCGCCCAT
CTACACCAACGTGACCTATCCCATTACGGTCAATCCGCCGTTTGTTCCCACGGAGAATCCGACGGGTTGT
TACTCGCTCACATTTAATGTTGATGAAAGCTGGCTACAGGAAGGCCAGACGCGAATTATTTTTGATGGCG
TTGGAATTAG
